>Addgene plasmid #85068 | pCytERM_mScarlet-i_N1 | depositor full sequence | sequence record 163874 | Full Sequence
TAGTTATTAATAGTAATCAATTACGGGGTCATTAGTTCATAGCCCATATATGGAGTTCCGCGTTACATAA
CTTACGGTAAATGGCCCGCCTGGCTGACCGCCCAACGACCCCCGCCCATTGACGTCAATAATGACGTATG
TTCCCATAGTAACGCCAATAGGGACTTTCCATTGACGTCAATGGGTGGAGTATTTACGGTAAACTGCCCA
CTTGGCAGTACATCAAGTGTATCATATGCCAAGTACGCCCCCTATTGACGTCAATGACGGTAAATGGCCC
GCCTGGCATTATGCCCAGTACATGACCTTATGGGACTTTCCTACTTGGCAGTACATCTACGTATTAGTCA
TCGCTATTACCATGGTGATGCGGTTTTGGCAGTACATCAATGGGCGTGGATAGCGGTTTGACTCACGGGG
ATTTCCAAGTCTCCACCCCATTGACGTCAATGGGAGTTTGTTTTGGCACCAAAATCAACGGGACTTTCCA
AAATGTCGTAACAACTCCGCCCCATTGACGCAAATGGGCGGTAGGCGTGTACGGTGGGAGGTCTATATAA
GCAGAGCTGGTTTAGTGAACCGTCAGATCCGCTAGCGCTACCGGACTCAGATCTGGTACCCCTTGCAGCT
TCCAGTTGTCAGGAAGAGAAGGCTCCCATGGATCCTGTGGTGGTGCTGGGGCTCTGTCTCTCCTGTTTGC
TTCTCCTTTCACTCTGGAAACAGAGCTATGGGGGAGGGAAGCTTCGAATTCTGCAGTCGACGGTACCGCG
GGCCCGGGATCCACCGGTCGCCACCATGGTGAGCAAGGGCGAGGCAGTGATCAAGGAGTTCATGCGGTTC
AAGGTGCACATGGAGGGCTCCATGAACGGCCACGAGTTCGAGATCGAGGGCGAGGGCGAGGGCCGCCCCT
ACGAGGGCACCCAGACCGCCAAGCTGAAGGTGACCAAGGGTGGCCCCCTGCCCTTCTCCTGGGACATCCT
GTCCCCTCAGTTCATGTACGGCTCCAGGGCCTTCATCAAGCACCCCGCCGACATCCCCGACTACTATAAG
CAGTCCTTCCCCGAGGGCTTCAAGTGGGAGCGCGTGATGAACTTCGAGGACGGCGGCGCCGTGACCGTGA
CCCAGGACACCTCCCTGGAGGACGGCACCCTGATCTACAAGGTGAAGCTCCGCGGCACCAACTTCCCTCC
TGACGGCCCCGTAATGCAGAAGAAGACAATGGGCTGGGAAGCATCCACCGAGCGGTTGTACCCCGAGGAC
GGCGTGCTGAAGGGCGACATTAAGATGGCCCTGCGCCTGAAGGACGGCGGCCGCTACCTGGCGGACTTCA
AGACCACCTACAAGGCCAAGAAGCCCGTGCAGATGCCCGGCGCCTACAACGTCGACCGCAAGTTGGACAT
CACCTCCCACAACGAGGACTACACCGTGGTGGAACAGTACGAACGCTCCGAGGGCCGCCACTCCACCGGC
GGCATGGACGAGCTGTACAAGTAAGCGGCCGCGACTCTAGATCATAATCAGCCATACCACATTTGTAGAG
GTTTTACTTGCTTTAAAAAACCTCCCACACCTCCCCCTGAACCTGAAACATAAAATGAATGCAATTGTTG
TTGTTAACTTGTTTATTGCAGCTTATAATGGTTACAAATAAAGCAATAGCATCACAAATTTCACAAATAA
AGCATTTTTTTCACTGCATTCTAGTTGTGGTTTGTCCAAACTCATCAATGTATCTTAAGGCGTAAATTGT
AAGCGTTAATATTTTGTTAAAATTCGCGTTAAATTTTTGTTAAATCAGCTCATTTTTTAACCAATAGGCC
GAAATCGGCAAAATCCCTTATAAATCAAAAGAATAGACCGAGATAGGGT
[37 nt withheld, positions 1870-1906]
AAAGAACGTGGACTCCAACGTCAAAGG
[49 nt withheld, positions 1934-1982]
T
[91 nt withheld, positions 1984-2074]
G
[124 nt withheld, positions 2076-2199]
CAGGTGGCACTTTTCGGGGAAATGTGCGCGGAACCCCTATTTGTTTATTTTTCTAAATACATTCAAATAT
GTATCCGCTCATGAGACAATAACCCTGATAAATGCTTCAATAATATTGAAAAAGGAAGAGTCCTGAGGCG
GAAAGAACCAGCTGTGGAATGTGTGTCAGTTAGGGTGTGGAAAGTCCCCAGGCTCCCCAGCAGGCAGAAG
TATGCAAAGCATGCATCTCAATTAGTCAGCAACCAGGTGTGGAAAGTCCCCAGGCTCCCCAGCAGGCAGA
AGTATGCAAAGCATGCATCTCAATTAGTCAGCAACCATAGTCCCGCCCCTAACTCCGCCCATCCCGCCCC
TAACTCCGCCCAGTTCCGCCCATTCTCCGCCCCATGGCTGACTAATTTTTTTTATTTATGCAGAGGCCGA
GGCCGCCTCGGCCTCTGAGCTATTCCAGAAGTAGTGAGGAGGCTTTTTTGGAGGCCTAGGCTTTTGCAAA
GATCGATCAAGAGACAGGATGAGGATCGTTTCGCATGATTGAACAAGATGGATTGCACGCAGGTTCTCCG
GCCGCTTGGGTGGAGAGGCTATTCGGCTATGACTGGGCACAACAGACAATCGGCTGCTCTGATGCCGCCG
TGTTCCGGCTGTCAGCGCAGGGGCGCCCGGTTCTTTTTGTCAAGACCGACCTGTCCGGTGCCCTGAATGA
ACTGCAAGACGAGGCAGCGCGGCTATCGTGGCTGGCCACGACGGGCGTTCCTTGCGCAGCTGTGCTCGAC
GTTGTCACTGAAGCGGGAAGGGACTGGCTGCTATTGGGCGAAGTGCCGGGGCAGGATCTCCTGTCATCTC
ACCTTGCTCCTGCCGAGAAAGTATCCATCATGGCTGATGCAATGCGGCGGCTGCATACGCTTGATCCGGC
TACCTGCCCATTCGACCACCAAGCGAAACATCGCATCGAGCGAGCACGTACTCGGATGGAAGCCGGTCTT
GTCGATCAGGATGATCTGGACGAAGAGCATCAGGGGCTCGCGCCAGCCGAACTGTTCGCCAGGCTCAAGG
CGAGCATGCCCGACGGCGAGGATCTCGTCGTGACCCATGGCGATGCCTGCTTGCCGAATATCATGGTGGA
AAATGGCCGCTTTTCTGGATTCATCGACTGTGGCCGGCTGGGTGTGGCGGACCGCTATCAGGACATAGCG
TTGGCTACCCGTGATATTGCTGAAGAGCTTGGCGGCGAATGGGCTGACCGCTTCCTCGTGCTTTACGGTA
TCGCCGCTCCCGATTCGCAGCGCATCGCCTTCTATCGCCTTCTTGACGAGTTCTTCTGAGCGGGACTCTG
GGGTTCGAAATGACCGACCAAGCGACGCCCAACCTGCCATCACGAGATTTCGATTCCACCGCCGCCTTCT
ATGAAAGGTTGGGCTTCGGAATCGTTTTCCGGGACGCCGGCTGGATGATCCTCCAGCGCGGGGATCTCAT
GCTGGAGTTCTTCGCCCACCCTAGGGGGAGGCTAACTGAAACACGGAAGGAGACAATACCGGAAGGAACC
CGCGCTATGACGGCAATAAAAAGACAGAATAAAACGCACGGTGTTGGGTCGTTTGTTCATAAACGCGGGG
TTCGGTCCCAGGGCTGGCACTCTGTCGATACCCCACCGAGACCCCATTGGGGCCAATACGCCCGCGTTTC
TTCCTTTTCCCCACCCCACCCCCCAAGTTCGGGTGAAGGCCCAGGGCTCGCAGCCAACGTCGGGGCGGCA
GGCCCTGCCATAGCCTCAGGTTACTCATATATACTTTAGATTGATTTAAAACTTCATTTTTAATTTAAAA
GGATCTAGGTGAAGATCCTTTTTGATAATCTCATGACCAAAATCCCTTAACGTGAGTTTTCGTTCCACTG
AGCGTCAGACCCCGTAGAAAAGATCAAAGGATCTTCTTGAGATCCTTTTTTTCTGCGCGTAATCTGCTGC
TTGCAAACAAAAAAACCACCGCTACCAGCGGTGGTTTGTTTGCCGGATCAAGAGCTACCAACTCTTTTTC
CGAAGGTAACTGGCTTCAGCAGAGCGCAGATACCAAATACTGTCCTTCTAGTGTAGCCGTAGTTAGGCCA
CCACTTCAAGAACTCTGTAGCACCGCCTACATACCTCGCTCTGCTAATCCTGTTACCAGTGGCTGCTGCC
AGTGGCGATAAGTCGTGTCTTACCGGGTTGGACTCAAGACGATAGTTACCGGATAAGGCGCAGCGGTCGG
GCTGAACGGGGGGTTCGTGCACACAGCCCAGCTTGGAGCGAACGACCTACACCGAACTGAGATACCTACA
GCGTGAGCTATGAGAAAGCGCCACGCTTCCCGAAGGGAGAAAGGCGGACAGGTATCCGGTAAGCGGCAGG
GTCGGAACAGGAGAGCGCACGAGGGAGCTTCCAGGGGGAAACGCCTGGTATCTTTATAGTCCTGTCGGGT
TTCGCCACCTCTGACTTGAGCGTCGATTTTTGTGATGCTCGTCAGGGGGGCGGAGCCTATGGAAAAACGC
CAGCAACGCGGCCTTTTTACGGTTCCTGGCCTTTTGCTGGCCTTTTGCTCACATGTTCTTTCCTGCGTTA
TCCCCTGATTCTGTGGATAACCGTATTACCGCCATGCAT
Features (pLannotate 1.2.2; 16 found; start..end, strand, type, name):
     61..364     +  enhancer       CMV enhancer: human cytomegalovirus immediate early enhancer
    365..568     +  promoter       CMV promoter: human cytomegalovirus (CMV) immediate early promoter
    591..614     +  misc_feature   MCS (fragment): multiple cloning site
    658..744     +  CDS            CYP2C1 (fragment): CP2C1_RABIT - Experimental evidence at protein level: Swiss-Prot protein existence level 1. Cytochromes P450 are a group of heme-thiolate monooxygenases. In liver microsomes, this enzyme is involved in an NADPH-dependent electron transport pathway. It oxidizes a variety of structurally unrelated compounds, including steroids, fatty acids, and xenobiotics. From Oryctolagus cuniculus (Rabbit).
    739..782     +  misc_feature   MCS (fragment): multiple cloning site
    796..1491    +  CDS            mScarlet-I: mScarlet-I is a basic (constitutively fluorescent) red fluorescent protein published in 2016, derived from synthetic construct. It is reported to be a rapidly-maturing monomer with moderate acid sensitivity.
   1510..1593    +  CDS            large T antigen (fragment): large T antigen from SV40 (simian virus 40)
   1616..1737    +  polyA_signal   SV40 poly(A) signal: SV40 polyadenylation signal
   1771..2199    -  rep_origin     f1 ori (sequence partly withheld): f1 bacteriophage origin of replication; arrow indicates direction of (+) strand synthesis
   2226..2330    +  promoter       AmpR promoter: bla
   2332..2689    +  promoter       SV40 promoter: SV40 enhancer and early promoter
   2724..3518    +  CDS            NeoR/KanR: aminoglycoside phosphotransferase from Tn5; aph(3')-II (or nptII); confers resistance to neomycin, kanamycin, and G418 (Geneticin®)
   3539..3691    +  CDS            ble (fragment): BLE_KLEPN - Experimental evidence at protein level: Swiss-Prot protein existence level 1. Binding protein with a strong affinity to the bleomycin family of antibiotics. Binds to CL990; an antimitotic-antibiotic compound. From Klebsiella pneumoniae.
   3750..3797    +  polyA_signal   HSV TK poly(A) signal: herpes simplex virus thymidine kinase polyadenylation signal (Cole and Stacy, 1985)
   3888..3904    -  polyA_signal   bGH poly(A) signal (fragment): bovine growth hormone polyadenylation signal
   4126..4714    +  rep_origin     ori: high-copy-number ColE1/pMB1/pBR322/pUC origin of replication
