[The description below was written by a language model from this plasmid's Addgene catalogue record and pLannotate feature annotations shown in this document.]
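Description:
pCytERM_mScarlet-i_N1 is a mammalian expression plasmid of about 4.8 kb built on the pmScarlet-i_N1 backbone, an N1-style vector in which an insert is cloned upstream of, and fused in frame to, a fluorescent protein. It replicates in E. coli at high copy from a ColE1/pUC-type origin and also carries an f1 phage origin. A single NeoR/KanR (Tn5 aminoglycoside phosphotransferase) gene serves both hosts. A bacterial bla-type promoter drives it for kanamycin selection, and the adjacent SV40 enhancer/early promoter drives it in mammalian cells for G418 selection of stable lines, with an HSV TK polyadenylation signal downstream. The short annotations for large T antigen, ble and bGH poly(A) are fragmentary hits rather than functional elements.

The payload is an 87 bp insert encoding amino acids 1–29 of rabbit cytochrome P450 (annotated as CYP2C1), called CytERM. This N-terminal segment acts as a signal-anchor that tethers the protein to the endoplasmic reticulum membrane, leaving the fused domain on the cytoplasmic face. It is joined through residual multiple cloning site sequence to mScarlet-I, a bright, rapidly maturing monomeric red fluorescent protein placed at the C terminus. Expression is driven by the human CMV immediate early enhancer and promoter and terminated by the SV40 poly(A) signal.

The construct is intended for visualising the ER in living cells, for example as a red marker in colocalisation studies. It is also used in the OSER (organised smooth ER) assay. In that assay, any tendency of an ER-anchored fluorescent protein to oligomerise shows up as ER membranes stacking into whorl-like structures, which gives a cellular readout of how monomeric the fluorophore is.
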