Addgene plasmid #85068: pCytERM_mScarlet-i_N1
Purpose: In vivo visualization of the ER (can be used for colocalization studies and the OSER assay)
Depositing lab: Dorus Gadella. Depositing organization: University of Amsterdam. Publication: mScarlet: a bright monomeric red fluorescent protein for cellular imaging. Bindels DS, Haarbosch L, van Weeren L, Postma M, Wiese KE, Mastop M, Aumonier S, Gotthard G, Royant A, Hink MA, Gadella TW Jr. Nat Methods. 2016 Nov 21. doi: 10.1038/nmeth.4074. PubMed 27869816.
Backbone
  Vector backbone: pmScarlet-i_N1
  Backbone manufacturer: Gadella Lab
  Backbone size w/o insert (bp): 4741
  Vector type: Mammalian Expression
  Selectable markers: Neomycin (select with G418)
Growth in bacteria
  Bacterial resistance: Kanamycin, 50 μg/mL
  Growth temperature: 37°C
  Growth strain: DH5alpha
  Copy number: High Copy
Gene/Insert
  Gene/Insert name: CytERM (alt name: Cytochrome p450)
  Species: O. cuniculus (rabbit)
  Insert size (bp): 87
  Mutation: aa1-29
  GenBank ID: NM_001171120.1
  Promoter: CMV
  Tag / fusion protein: mScarlet-i (C terminal on backbone)
  Cloning method: Unknown
  Sequencing primers: 5′ AGGTCTATATAAGCAGAGC; 3′ TCTACAAATGTGGTATGGC
Terms and licenses: Academic/Nonprofit Terms; Industry Terms: Not Available to Industry
How to cite: pCytERM_mScarlet-i_N1 was a gift from Dorus Gadella (Addgene plasmid # 85068 ; http://n2t.net/addgene:85068 ; RRID:Addgene_85068)
