>Addgene plasmid #85068 | pCytERM_mScarlet-i_N1 | addgene partial sequence | sequence record 167705 | CMV-F 5'-CGCAAATGGGCGGTAGGCGTG-3'
CTGGTTTAGTGAACCGTCAGATCCGCTAGCGCTACCGGACTCAGATCTGGTACCCCTTGCAGCTTCCAGT
TGTCAGGAAGAGAAGGCTCCCATGGATCCTGTGGTGGTGCTGGGGCTCTGTCTCTCCTGTTTGCTTCTCC
TTTCACTCTGGAAACAGAGCTATGGGGGAGGGAAGCTTCGAATTCTGCAGTCGACGGTACCGCGGGCCCG
GGATCCACCGGTCGCCACCATGGTGAGCAAGGGCGAGGCAGTGATCAAGGAGTTCATGCGGTTCAAGGTG
CACATGGAGGGCTCCATGAACGGCCACGAGTTCGAGATCGAGGGCGAGGGCGAGGGCCGCCCCTACGAGG
GCACCCAGACCGCCAAGCTGAAGGTGACCAAGGGTGGCCCCCTGCCCTTCTCCTGGGACATCCTGTCCCC
TCAGTTCATGTACGGCTCCAGGGCCTTCATCAAGCACCCCGCCGACATCCCCGACTACTATAAGCAGTCC
TTCCCCGAGGGCTTCAAGTGGGAGCGCGTGATGAACTTCGAGGACGGCGGCGCCGTGACCGTGACCCAGG
ACACCTCCCTGGAGGACGGCACCCTGATCTACAAGGTGAAGCTCCGCGGCACCAACTTCCCTCCTGACGG
CCCCGTAATGCAGAAGAAGACAATGGGCTGGGAAGCGTCCACCGAGCGGTTGTACCCCGAGGACGGCGTG
CTGAAGGGCGACATTAAGATGGCCCTGCGCCTGAAGGACGGCGGCCGCTACCTGGCGGACTTCAAGACCA
CCTACAAGGCCAAGAAGCCCGTGCAGATGCCCGGCGCCTACAACGTCGACCGCAAGTTGGACATCACCTC
CCACAACGAGGACTACACCGTGG
