>Addgene plasmid #85068 | pCytERM_mScarlet-i_N1 | addgene partial sequence | sequence record 167707 | SV40pA-R 5'-GAAATTTGTGATGCTATTGC-3'
ATAAACAAGTTAACAACAACAATTGCATTCATTTTATGTTTCAGGTTCAGGGGGAGGTGTGGGAGGTTTT
TTAAAGCAAGTAAAACCTCTACAAATGTGGTATGGCTGATTATGATCTAGAGTCGCGGCCGCTTACTTGT
ACAGCTCGTCCATGCCGCCGGTGGAGTGGCGGCCCTCGGAGCGTTCGTACTGTTCCACCACGGTGTAGTC
CTCGTTGTGGGAGGTGATGTCCAACTTGCGGTCGACGTTGTAGGCGCCGGGCATCTGCACGGGCTTCTTG
GCCTTGTAGGTGGTCTTGAAGTCCGCCAGGTAGCGGCCGCCGTCCTTCAGGCGCAGGGCCATCTTAATGT
CGCCCTTCAGCACGCCGTCCTCGGGGTACAACCGCTCGGTGGACGCTTCCCAGCCCATTGTCTTCTTCTG
CATTACGGGGCCGTCAGGAGGGAAGTTGGTGCCGCGGAGCTTCACCTTGTAGATCAGGGTGCCGTCCTCC
AGGGAGGTGTCCTGGGTCACGGTCACGGCGCCGCCGTCCTCGAAGTTCATCACGCGCTCCCACTTGAAGC
CCTCGGGGAAGGACTGCTTATAGTAGTCGGGGATGTCGGCGGGGTGCTTGATGAAGGCCCTGGAGCCGTA
CATGAACTGAGGGGACAGGA
